>Addgene plasmid #55111 | mCherry-NUP50-N-10 | addgene full sequence | sequence record 475625 | Addgene NGS Result
CGTTACATAACTTACGGTAAATGGCCCGCCTGGCTGACCGCCCAACGACCCCCGCCCATTGACGTCAATA
ATGACGTATGTTCCCATAGTAACGCCAATAGGGACTTTCCATTGACGTCAATGGGTGGAGTATTTACGGT
AAACTGCCCACTTGGCAGTACATCAAGTGTATCATATGCCAAGTACGCCCCCTATTGACGTCAATGACGG
TAAATGGCCCGCCTGGCATTATGCCCAGTACATGACCTTATGGGACTTTCCTACTTGGCAGTACATCTAC
GTATTAGTCATCGCTATTACCATGGTGATGCGGTTTTGGCAGTACATCAATGGGCGTGGATAGCGGTTTG
ACTCACGGGGATTTCCAAGTCTCCACCCCATTGACGTCAATGGGAGTTTGTTTTGGCACCAAAATCAACG
GGACTTTCCAAAATGTCGTAACAACTCCGCCCCATTGACGCAAATGGGCGGTAGGCGTGTACGGTGGGAG
GTCTATATAAGCAGAGCTGGTTTAGTGAACCGTCAGATCCGCTAGCGATGCCACCATGGCCAAAAGAAAT
GCCGAGAAGGAACTGACAGATAGGAATTGGGATCAAGAAGATGAAGCTGAAGAGGTGGGAACATTCTCCA
TGGCCAGTGAGGAAGTCTTGAAGAATAGAGCCATAAAGAAAGCAAAGCGCAGAAATGTTGGATTTGAATC
TGACACTGGAGGAGCCTTTAAAGGTTTTAAAGGTTTGGTGGTACCTTCTGGAGGAGGACGCTTTTCTGGA
TTTGGTAGTGGCGCTGGAGGGAAGCCTCTGGAAGGACTGTCGAATGGAAACAACATAACCAGTGCCCCTC
CCTTCGCCAGTGCAAAGGCAGCGGCAGATCCCAAGGTAGCCTTTGGTTCTCTTGCTGCAAATGGCCCTAC
CACCTTGGTTGATAAAGTTTCAAATCCCAAAACTAATGGGGACAGTCAGCAGCCCTCCTCCTCTGGCCTT
GCTTCCAGTAAAGCTTGTGTCGGAAATGCCTATCACAAGCAGTTGGCCGCCTTGAACTGCTCCGTGCGGG
ATTGGATAGTGAAGCACGTGAATACAAACCCCCTCTGTGATCTGACACCTATCTTTAAAGACTATGAGAA
ATATTTAGCAAACATTGAACAGCAACACGGGAACAGTGGCAGGAATTCTGAAAGTGAATCTAACAAAGTG
GCAGCTGAAACACAGTCTCCTTCCCTTTTTGGCTCAACAAAATTACAGCAAGAGTCAACGTTTTTGTTTC
ATGGCAACAAAACTGAAGATACACCTGACAAGAAGATGGAGGTGGCATCTGAAAAGAAAACGGACCCATC
ATCACTAGGAGCGACAAGTGCCTCATTTAATTTCGGCAAGAAAGTTGATAGCTCTGTTTTGGGCTCATTA
AGCTCTGTCCCCCTGACTGGATTTTCTTTCTCCCCTGGAAACTCCAGTTTATTTGGCAAAGATACTACCC
AGAGTAAACCAGTCTCTTCACCATTTCCCACTAAACCATTGGAGGGCCAAGCAGAAGGTGACAGTGGTGA
ATGCAAAGGTGGAGATGAAGAAGAGAATGATGAGCCACCCAAAGTAGTAGTTACCGAAGTAAAAGAAGAA
GACGCTTTTTACTCCAAAAAGTGTAAACTGTTTTACAAGAAAGACAATGAGTTTAAAGAGAAAGGCATAG
GTACTCTGCATTTAAAACCTACAGCAAATCAGAAGACACAGCTTTTGGTGCGGGCAGACACCAATTTAGG
CAACATATTGCTGAACGTTCTGATTCCACCCAATATGCCATGTACGCGAACAGGGAAGAATAACGTTCTT
ATCGTCTGTGTTCCAAATCCACCAATTGACGAGAAGAATGCCACCATGCCAGTCACCATGTTGATTCGGG
TAAAAACCAGCGAGGATGCAGACGAGTTGCACAAAATTTTACTGGAGAAAAAGGATGCCAGCTCCGGAGG
GGATCCACCGGTCGCCACCATGGTGAGCAAGGGCGAGGAGGATAACATGGCCATCATCAAGGAGTTCATG
CGCTTCAAGGTGCACATGGAGGGCTCCGTGAACGGCCACGAGTTCGAGATCGAGGGCGAGGGCGAGGGCC
GCCCCTACGAGGGCACCCAGACCGCCAAGCTGAAGGTGACCAAGGGTGGCCCCCTGCCCTTCGCCTGGGA
CATCCTGTCCCCTCAGTTCATGTACGGCTCCAAGGCCTACGTGAAGCACCCCGCCGACATCCCCGACTAC
TTGAAGCTGTCCTTCCCCGAGGGCTTCAAGTGGGAGCGCGTGATGAACTTCGAGGACGGCGGCGTGGTGA
CCGTGACCCAGGACTCCTCCCTGCAGGACGGCGAGTTCATCTACAAGGTGAAGCTGCGCGGCACCAACTT
CCCCTCCGACGGCCCCGTAATGCAGAAGAAGACCATGGGCTGGGAGGCCTCCTCCGAGCGGATGTACCCC
GAGGACGGCGCCCTGAAGGGCGAGATCAAGCAGAGGCTGAAGCTGAAGGACGGCGGCCACTACGACGCTG
AGGTCAAGACCACCTACAAGGCCAAGAAGCCCGTGCAGCTGCCCGGCGCCTACAACGTCAACATCAAGTT
GGACATCACCTCCCACAACGAGGACTACACCATCGTGGAACAGTACGAACGCGCCGAGGGCCGCCACTCC
ACCGGCGGCATGGACGAGCTGTACAAGTAAAGCGGCCGCGACTCTAGATCATAATCAGCCATACCACATT
TGTAGAGGTTTTACTTGCTTTAAAAAACCTCCCACACCTCCCCCTGAACCTGAAACATAAAATGAATGCA
ATTGTTGTTGTTAACTTGTTTATTGCAGCTTATAATGGTTACAAATAAAGCAATAGCATCACAAATTTCA
CAAATAAAGCATTTTTTTCACTGCATTCTAGTTGTGGTTTGTCCAAACTCATCAATGTATCTTAAGGCGT
AAATTGTAAGCGTTAATATTTTGTTAAAATTCGCGTTAAATTTTTGTTAAATCAGCTCATTTTTTAACCA
ATAGGCCGAAATCGGCAAAATCCCTTATAAATCAAAAGAATAGACCGAGATAGGGT
[37 nt withheld, positions 3067-3103]
AAAGAACGTGGACTCCAACGTCAAAGG
[49 nt withheld, positions 3131-3179]
T
[91 nt withheld, positions 3181-3271]
G
[124 nt withheld, positions 3273-3396]
CAGGTGGCACTTTTCGGGGAAATGTGCGCGGAACCCCTATTTGTTTATTTTTCTAAATACATTCAAATAT
GTATCCGCTCATGAGACAATAACCCTGATAAATGCTTCAATAATATTGAAAAAGGAAGAGTCCTGAGGCG
GAAAGAACCAGCTGTGGAATGTGTGTCAGTTAGGGTGTGGAAAGTCCCCAGGCTCCCCAGCAGGCAGAAG
TATGCAAAGCATGCATCTCAATTAGTCAGCAACCAGGTGTGGAAAGTCCCCAGGCTCCCCAGCAGGCAGA
AGTATGCAAAGCATGCATCTCAATTAGTCAGCAACCATAGTCCCGCCCCTAACTCCGCCCATCCCGCCCC
TAACTCCGCCCAGTTCCGCCCATTCTCCGCCCCATGGCTGACTAATTTTTTTTATTTATGCAGAGGCCGA
GGCCGCCTCGGCCTCTGAGCTATTCCAGAAGTAGTGAGGAGGCTTTTTTGGAGGCCTAGGCTTTTGCAAA
GATCGATCAAGAGACAGGATGAGGATCGTTTCGCATGATTGAACAAGATGGATTGCACGCAGGTTCTCCG
GCCGCTTGGGTGGAGAGGCTATTCGGCTATGACTGGGCACAACAGACAATCGGCTGCTCTGATGCCGCCG
TGTTCCGGCTGTCAGCGCAGGGGCGCCCGGTTCTTTTTGTCAAGACCGACCTGTCCGGTGCCCTGAATGA
ACTGCAAGACGAGGCAGCGCGGCTATCGTGGCTGGCCACGACGGGCGTTCCTTGCGCAGCTGTGCTCGAC
GTTGTCACTGAAGCGGGAAGGGACTGGCTGCTATTGGGCGAAGTGCCGGGGCAGGATCTCCTGTCATCTC
ACCTTGCTCCTGCCGAGAAAGTATCCATCATGGCTGATGCAATGCGGCGGCTGCATACGCTTGATCCGGC
TACCTGCCCATTCGACCACCAAGCGAAACATCGCATCGAGCGAGCACGTACTCGGATGGAAGCCGGTCTT
GTCGATCAGGATGATCTGGACGAAGAGCATCAGGGGCTCGCGCCAGCCGAACTGTTCGCCAGGCTCAAGG
CGAGCATGCCCGACGGCGAGGATCTCGTCGTGACCCATGGCGATGCCTGCTTGCCGAATATCATGGTGGA
AAATGGCCGCTTTTCTGGATTCATCGACTGTGGCCGGCTGGGTGTGGCGGACCGCTATCAGGACATAGCG
TTGGCTACCCGTGATATTGCTGAAGAGCTTGGCGGCGAATGGGCTGACCGCTTCCTCGTGCTTTACGGTA
TCGCCGCTCCCGATTCGCAGCGCATCGCCTTCTATCGCCTTCTTGACGAGTTCTTCTGAGCGGGACTCTG
GGGTTCGAAATGACCGACCAAGCGACGCCCAACCTGCCATCACGAGATTTCGATTCCACCGCCGCCTTCT
ATGAAAGGTTGGGCTTCGGAATCGTTTTCCGGGACGCCGGCTGGATGATCCTCCAGCGCGGGGATCTCAT
GCTGGAGTTCTTCGCCCACCCTAGGGGGAGGCTAACTGAAACACGGAAGGAGACAATACCGGAAGGAACC
CGCGCTATGACGGCAATAAAAAGACAGAATAAAACGCACGGTGTTGGGTCGTTTGTTCATAAACGCGGGG
TTCGGTCCCAGGGCTGGCACTCTGTCGATACCCCACCGAGACCCCATTGGGGCCAATACGCCCGCGTTTC
TTCCTTTTCCCCACCCCACCCCCCAAGTTCGGGTGAAGGCCCAGGGCTCGCAGCCAACGTCGGGGCGGCA
GGCCCTGCCATAGCCTCAGGTTACTCATATATACTTTAGATTGATTTAAAACTTCATTTTTAATTTAAAA
GGATCTAGGTGAAGATCCTTTTTGATAATCTCATGACCAAAATCCCTTAACGTGAGTTTTCGTTCCACTG
AGCGTCAGACCCCGTAGAAAAGATCAAAGGATCTTCTTGAGATCCTTTTTTTCTGCGCGTAATCTGCTGC
TTGCAAACAAAAAAACCACCGCTACCAGCGGTGGTTTGTTTGCCGGATCAAGAGCTACCAACTCTTTTTC
CGAAGGTAACTGGCTTCAGCAGAGCGCAGATACCAAATACTGTTCTTCTAGTGTAGCCGTAGTTAGGCCA
CCACTTCAAGAACTCTGTAGCACCGCCTACATACCTCGCTCTGCTAATCCTGTTACCAGTGGCTGCTGCC
AGTGGCGATAAGTCGTGTCTTACCGGGTTGGACTCAAGACGATAGTTACCGGATAAGGCGCAGCGGTCGG
GCTGAACGGGGGGTTCGTGCACACAGCCCAGCTTGGAGCGAACGACCTACACCGAACTGAGATACCTACA
GCGTGAGCTATGAGAAAGCGCCACGCTTCCCGAAGGGAGAAAGGCGGACAGGTATCCGGTAAGCGGCAGG
GTCGGAACAGGAGAGCGCACGAGGGAGCTTCCAGGGGGAAACGCCTGGTATCTTTATAGTCCTGTCGGGT
TTCGCCACCTCTGACTTGAGCGTCGATTTTTGTGATGCTCGTCAGGGGGGCGGAGCCTATGGAAAAACGC
CAGCAACGCGGCCTTTTTACGGTTCCTGGCCTTTTGCTGGCCTTTTGCTCACATGTTCTTTCCTGCGTTA
TCCCCTGATTCTGTGGATAACCGTATTACCGCCATGCATTAGTTATTAATAGTAATCAATTACGGGGTCA
TTAGTTCATAGCCCATATATGGAGTTCCG
Features (pLannotate 1.2.2; 15 found; start..end, strand, type, name):
      1..304     +  enhancer       CMV enhancer: human cytomegalovirus immediate early enhancer
    305..508     +  promoter       CMV promoter: human cytomegalovirus (CMV) immediate early promoter
    546..1949    +  CDS            NUP50: NUP50_HUMAN - Also known as NPAP60L. Experimental evidence at protein level: Swiss-Prot protein existence level 1. Component of the nuclear pore complex that has a direct role in nuclear protein import (PubMed:20016008). Actively displaces NLSs from importin-alpha, and facilitates disassembly of the importin- alpha:beta-cargo complex and importin recycling (PubMed:20016008). Interacts with regulatory proteins of cell cycle progression including CDKN1B (By similarity). This interaction is required for correct intracellular transport and degradation of CDKN1B (By similarity). From Homo sapiens (
   1980..2687    +  CDS            mCherry: mCherry is a basic (constitutively fluorescent) red fluorescent protein published in 2004, derived from Discosoma sp.. It is reported to be a very rapidly-maturing monomer with low acid sensitivity.
   2707..2790    +  CDS            large T antigen (fragment): large T antigen from SV40 (simian virus 40)
   2813..2934    +  polyA_signal   SV40 poly(A) signal: SV40 polyadenylation signal
   2968..3396    -  rep_origin     f1 ori (sequence partly withheld): f1 bacteriophage origin of replication; arrow indicates direction of (+) strand synthesis
   3423..3527    +  promoter       AmpR promoter: bla
   3529..3886    +  promoter       SV40 promoter: SV40 enhancer and early promoter
   3921..4715    +  CDS            NeoR/KanR: aminoglycoside phosphotransferase from Tn5; aph(3')-II (or nptII); confers resistance to neomycin, kanamycin, and G418 (Geneticin®)
   4736..4888    +  CDS            ble (fragment): BLE_KLEPN - Experimental evidence at protein level: Swiss-Prot protein existence level 1. Binding protein with a strong affinity to the bleomycin family of antibiotics. Binds to CL990; an antimitotic-antibiotic compound. From Klebsiella pneumoniae.
   4947..4994    +  polyA_signal   HSV TK poly(A) signal: herpes simplex virus thymidine kinase polyadenylation signal (Cole and Stacy, 1985)
   5085..5101    -  polyA_signal   bGH poly(A) signal (fragment): bovine growth hormone polyadenylation signal
   5323..5911    +  rep_origin     ori: high-copy-number ColE1/pMB1/pBR322/pUC origin of replication
   6026..6085    +  enhancer       CMV enhancer (fragment): human cytomegalovirus immediate early enhancer
