>Addgene plasmid #55111 | mCherry-NUP50-N-10 | analyzer sequence | sequence record 85478
GCAGTGATTAGTGACGTCAGATCCGCTAGCGATGCCACCATGGCCAAAAGAAATGCCGAGAAGGAACTGA
CAGATAGGAATTGGGATCAAGAAGATGAAGCTGAAGAGGTGGGAACATTCTCCATGGCCAGTGAGGAAGT
CTTGAAGAATAGAGCCATAAAGAAAGCAAAGCGCAGAAATGTTGGATTTGAATCTGACACTGGAGGAGCC
TTTAAAGGTTTTAAAGGTTTGGTGGTACCTTCTGGAGGAGGACGCTTTTCTGGATTTGGTAGTGGCGCTG
GAGGGAAGCCTCTGGAAGGACTGTCGAATGGAAACAACATAACCAGTGCCCCTCCCTTCGCCAGTGCAAA
GGCAGCGGCAGATCCCAAGGTAGCCTTTGGTTCTCTTGCTGCAAATGGCCCTACCACCTTGGTTGATAAA
GTTTCAAATCCCAAAACTAATGGGGACAGTCAGCAGCCCTCCTCCTCTGGCCTTGCTTCCAGTAAAGCTT
GTGTCGGAAATGCCTATCACAAGCAGTTGGCCGCCTTGAACTGCTCCGTGCGGGATTGGATAGTGAAGCA
CGTGAATACAAACCCCCTCTGTGATCTGACACCTATCTTTAAAGACTATGAGAAATATTTAGCAAACATT
GAACAGCAACACGGGAACAGTGGCAGGAATTCTGAAAGTGAATCTAACAAAGTGGCAGCTGAAACACAGT
CTCCTTCCCTTTTTGGCTCAACAAAATTACAGCAAGAGTCAACGTTTTTGTTTCATGGCAACAAAACTGA
AGATACACCTGACAAGAAGATGGAGGTGGCATCTGAAAAGAAAACGGACCCATCATCACTAGGAGCGACA
AGTGCCTCATTTAATTTCGGCAAGAAAGTTGATAGCTCTGTTTTGGGCTCATTAAGCTCTGTCCCCCTGA
CTGGATTTTCTTTCTCCCCTGGAAACTCCAGTTTATTTGGCAAAGATACTACCCAGAGTAAACCAGTCTC
TTCACCATTTCCCACTAAACCATTGGAGGGCCAAGCAGAAGGTGACAGTGGTGAATGCAAAGGTGGAGAT
GAAGAAGAGAATGATGAGCCACCCAAAGTAGTAGTTACCGAAGTAAAAGAAGAAGACGCTTTTTACTCCA
AAAAGTGTAAACTGTTTTACAAGAAAGACAATGAGTTTAAAGAGAAAGGCATAGGTACTCTGCATTTAAA
ACCTACAGCAAATCAGAAGACACAGCTTTTGGTGCGGGCAGACACCAATTTAGGCAACATATTGCTGAAC
GTTCTGATTCCACCCAATATGCCATGTACGCGAACAGGGAAGAATAACGTTCTTATCGTCTGTGTTCCAA
ATCCACCAATTGACGAGAAGAATGCCACCATGCCAGTCACCATGTTGATTCGGGTAAAAACCAGCGAGGA
TGCAGACGAGTTGCACAAAATTTTACTGGAGAAAAAGGATGCCAGCTCCGGAGGGGATCCACCGGTCGCC
ACCATGGTGAGCAAGGGCGAGGAGGATAACATGGCCATCATCAAGGAGTTCATGCGCTTCAAGGTGCACA
TGGAGGGCTCCGTGAACGGCCACGAGTTCGAGATCGAGGGCGAGGGCGAGGGCCGCCCCTACGAGGGCAC
CCAGACCGCCAAGCTGAAGGTGACCAAGGGTGGCCCCCTGCCCTTCGCCTGGGACATCCTGTCCCCTCAG
TTCATGTACGGCTCCAAGGCCTACGTGAAGCACCCCGCCGACATCCCCGACTACTTGAAGCTGTCCTTCC
CCGAGGGCTTCAAGTGGGAGCGCGTGATGAACTTCGAGGACGGCGGCGTGGTGACCGTGACCCAGGACTC
CTCCCTGCAGGACGGCGAGTTCATCTACAAGGTGAAGCTGCGCGGCACCAACTTCCCCTCCGACGGCCCC
GTAATGCAGAAGAAGACCATGGGCTGGGAGGCCTCCTCCGAGCGGATGTACCCCGAGGACGGCGCCCTGA
AGGGCGAGATCAAGCAGAGGCTGAAGCTGAAGGACGGCGGCCACTACGACGCTGAGGTCAAGACCACCTA
CAAGGCCAAGAAGCCCGTGCAGCTGCCCGGCGCCTACAACGTCAACATCAAGTTGGACATCACCTCCCAC
AACGAGGACTACACCATCGTGGAACAGTACGAACGCGCCGAGGGCCGCCACTCCACCGGCGGCATGGACG
AGCTGTACAAGTAAAGCGGCCGCGACTCTAGATCATAATCAGCCATACCAC
Features (pLannotate 1.2.2; 2 found; start..end, strand, type, name):
     40..1443    +  CDS            NUP50: NUP50_HUMAN - Also known as NPAP60L. Experimental evidence at protein level: Swiss-Prot protein existence level 1. Component of the nuclear pore complex that has a direct role in nuclear protein import (PubMed:20016008). Actively displaces NLSs from importin-alpha, and facilitates disassembly of the importin- alpha:beta-cargo complex and importin recycling (PubMed:20016008). Interacts with regulatory proteins of cell cycle progression including CDKN1B (By similarity). This interaction is required for correct intracellular transport and degradation of CDKN1B (By similarity). From Homo sapiens (
   1474..2181    +  CDS            mCherry: mCherry is a basic (constitutively fluorescent) red fluorescent protein published in 2004, derived from Discosoma sp.. It is reported to be a very rapidly-maturing monomer with low acid sensitivity.
