[The description below was written by a language model from this plasmid's Addgene catalogue record and pLannotate feature annotations shown in this document.]
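Description:
mCherry-NUP50-N-10 is a mammalian expression plasmid built on the mCherry-N1 backbone that produces human NUP50 fused at its C terminus to the red fluorescent protein mCherry. In the 6,085-nt full sequence, the human cytomegalovirus immediate early enhancer and promoter sit directly upstream of the NUP50 coding sequence, which is followed after a short gap of about 30 nt (consistent with the "10" in the name denoting a ten-residue linker, though the record does not say so explicitly) by the mCherry open reading frame and an SV40 polyadenylation signal. A second, partial sequence record of 2,221 nt covers only the NUP50–mCherry fusion region and agrees with this arrangement.

The rest of the plasmid is standard for N1-type vectors. A high-copy ColE1/pUC-type origin supports propagation in E. coli, and an f1 origin is also present. A single Tn5 aminoglycoside phosphotransferase gene (NeoR/KanR) is preceded by both a bacterial bla promoter and the SV40 enhancer/early promoter and is terminated by an HSV TK poly(A) signal, so the same marker gives kanamycin resistance in bacteria and G418 resistance for selecting stably transfected mammalian cells. The short annotated fragments of SV40 large T antigen, ble and bGH poly(A) are probably backbone remnants or annotation matches rather than functional parts.

NUP50 is a nuclear pore complex component involved in nuclear protein import, helping to release cargo from importin-alpha and recycle importins. The fusion is intended as a fluorescent localization marker for nuclear pores in transfected cells, imaged with mCherry's excitation and emission maxima of 587 and 610 nm.
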