Addgene plasmid #55111: mCherry-NUP50-N-10
Purpose: Localization: Nuclear Pore, Excitation: 587, Emission: 610
Depositing lab: Michael Davidson. Depositing organization: Florida State University, Tallahassee.
Backbone
  Vector backbone: mCherry-N1
  Backbone size w/o insert (bp): 4750
  Vector type: Mammalian Expression
  Selectable markers: Neomycin (select with G418)
Growth in bacteria
  Bacterial resistance: Kanamycin, 50 μg/mL
  Growth temperature: 37°C
  Growth strain: DH5alpha
  Copy number: High Copy
Gene/Insert
  Gene/Insert name: NUP50 (alt name: NM_007172.3)
  Species: H. sapiens (human)
  Entrez Gene: NUP50 (a.k.a. NPAP60, NPAP60L)
  Promoter: CMV
  Tag / fusion protein: mCherry (C terminal on backbone)
  Cloning method: Unknown
  Sequencing primers: 5′ CMV-F; 3′ SV40pA-R
Terms and licenses: Academic/Nonprofit Terms; Industry Terms: Not Available to Industry
Depositor comments: . Excitation = 587; Emission = 610
How to cite: mCherry-NUP50-N-10 was a gift from Michael Davidson (Addgene plasmid # 55111 ; http://n2t.net/addgene:55111 ; RRID:Addgene_55111)
