>Addgene plasmid #55111 | mCherry-NUP50-N-10 | addgene partial sequence | sequence record 98609 | Mombaerts mRFPup 5'-GTGGCCGTTCACGGAGCCCTCCATG-3'
GGCCATGTTATCCTCCTCGCCCTTGCTCACCATGGTGGCGACCGGTGGATCCCCTCCGGAGCTGGCATCC
TTTTTCTCCAGTAAAATTTTGTGCAACTCGTCTGCATCCTCGCTGGTTTTTACCCGAATCAACATGGTGA
CTGGCATGGTGGCATTCTTCTCGTCAATTGGTGGATTTGGAACACAGACGATAAGAACGTTATTCTTCCC
TGTTCGCGTACATGGCATATTGGGTGGAATCAGAACGTTCAGCAATATGTTGCCTAAATTGGTGTCTGCC
CGCACCAAAAGCTGTGTCTTCTGATTTGCTGTAGGTTTTAAATGCAGAGTACCTATGCCTTTCTCTTTAA
ACTCATTGTCTTTCTTGTAAAACAGTTTACACTTTTTGGAGTAAAAAGCGTCTTCTTCTTTTACTTCGGT
AACTACTACTTTGGGTGGCTCATCATTCTCTTCTTCATCTCCACCTTTGCATTCACCACTGTCACCTTCT
GCTTGGCCCTCCAATGGTTTAGTGGGAAATGGTGAAGAGACTGGTTTACTCTGGGTAGTATCTTTGCCAA
ATAAACTGGAGTTTCCAGGGGAGAAAGAAAATCCAGTCAGGGGGACAGAGCTTAATGAGCCCAAAACAGA
GCTATCAACTTTCTTGCCGAAATTAAATGAGGCACTTGTCGCTCCTAGTGATGATGGGTCCGTTTTCTTT
TCA
